>Addgene plasmid #236185 | pQdCas9.luxR(mut)-sggfp | addgene full sequence | sequence record 471055 | Addgene NGS Result
GATGAACATCATCAAGACTTGACTCTTTTAAAAGCTTTAGTTCGACAACAACTTCCAGAAAAGTATAAAG
AAATCTTTTTTGATCAATCAAAAAACGGATATGCAGGTTATATTGATGGGGGAGCTAGCCAAGAAGAATT
TTATAAATTTATCAAACCAATTTTAGAAAAAATGGATGGTACTGAGGAATTATTGGTGAAACTAAATCGT
GAAGATTTGCTGCGCAAGCAACGGACCTTTGACAACGGCTCTATTCCCCATCAAATTCACTTGGGTGAGC
TGCATGCTATTTTGAGAAGACAAGAAGACTTTTATCCATTTTTAAAAGACAATCGTGAGAAGATTGAAAA
AATCTTGACTTTTCGAATTCCTTATTATGTTGGTCCATTGGCGCGTGGCAATAGTCGTTTTGCATGGATG
ACTCGGAAGTCTGAAGAAACAATTACCCCATGGAATTTTGAAGAAGTTGTCGATAAAGGTGCTTCAGCTC
AATCATTTATTGAACGCATGACAAACTTTGATAAAAATCTTCCAAATGAAAAAGTACTACCAAAACATAG
TTTGCTTTATGAGTATTTTACGGTTTATAACGAATTGACAAAGGTCAAATATGTTACTGAAGGAATGCGA
AAACCAGCATTTCTTTCAGGTGAACAGAAGAAAGCCATTGTTGATTTACTCTTCAAAACAAATCGAAAAG
TAACCGTTAAGCAATTAAAAGAAGATTATTTCAAAAAAATAGAATGTTTTGATAGTGTTGAAATTTCAGG
AGTTGAAGATAGATTTAATGCTTCATTAGGTACCTACCATGATTTGCTAAAAATTATTAAAGATAAAGAT
TTTTTGGATAATGAAGAAAATGAAGATATCTTAGAGGATATTGTTTTAACATTGACCTTATTTGAAGATA
GGGAGATGATTGAGGAAAGACTTAAAACATATGCTCACCTCTTTGATGATAAGGTGATGAAACAGCTTAA
ACGTCGCCGTTATACTGGTTGGGGACGTTTGTCTCGAAAATTGATTAATGGTATTAGGGATAAGCAATCT
GGCAAAACAATATTAGATTTTTTGAAATCAGATGGTTTTGCCAATCGCAATTTTATGCAGCTGATCCATG
ATGATAGTTTGACATTTAAAGAAGACATTCAAAAAGCACAAGTGTCTGGACAAGGCGATAGTTTACATGA
ACATATTGCAAATTTAGCTGGTAGCCCTGCTATTAAAAAAGGTATTTTACAGACTGTAAAAGTTGTTGAT
GAATTGGTCAAAGTAATGGGGCGGCATAAGCCAGAAAATATCGTTATTGAAATGGCACGTGAAAATCAGA
CAACTCAAAAGGGCCAGAAAAATTCGCGAGAGCGTATGAAACGAATCGAAGAAGGTATCAAAGAATTAGG
AAGTCAGATTCTTAAAGAGCATCCTGTTGAAAATACTCAATTGCAAAATGAAAAGCTCTATCTCTATTAT
CTCCAAAATGGAAGAGACATGTATGTGGACCAAGAATTAGATATTAATCGTTTAAGTGATTATGATGTCG
ATGCCATTGTTCCACAAAGTTTCCTTAAAGACGATTCAATAGACAATAAGGTCTTAACGCGTTCTGATAA
AAATCGTGGTAAATCGGATAACGTTCCAAGTGAAGAAGTAGTCAAAAAGATGAAAAACTATTGGAGACAA
CTTCTAAACGCCAAGTTAATCACTCAACGTAAGTTTGATAATTTAACGAAAGCTGAACGTGGAGGTTTGA
GTGAACTTGATAAAGCTGGTTTTATCAAACGCCAATTGGTTGAAACTCGCCAAATCACTAAGCATGTGGC
ACAAATTTTGGATAGTCGCATGAATACTAAATACGATGAAAATGATAAACTTATTCGAGAGGTTAAAGTG
ATTACCTTAAAATCTAAATTAGTTTCTGACTTCCGAAAAGATTTCCAATTCTATAAAGTACGTGAGATTA
ACAATTACCATCATGCCCATGATGCGTATCTAAATGCCGTTGTTGGAACTGCTTTGATTAAGAAATATCC
AAAACTTGAATCGGAGTTTGTCTATGGTGATTATAAAGTTTATGATGTTCGTAAAATGATTGCTAAGTCT
GAGCAAGAAATAGGCAAAGCAACCGCAAAATATTTCTTTTACTCTAATATCATGAACTTCTTCAAAACAG
AAATTACACTTGCAAATGGAGAGATTCGCAAACGCCCTCTAATCGAAACTAATGGGGAAACTGGAGAAAT
TGTCTGGGATAAAGGGCGAGATTTTGCCACAGTGCGCAAAGTATTGTCCATGCCCCAAGTCAATATTGTC
AAGAAAACAGAAGTACAGACAGGCGGATTCTCCAAGGAGTCAATTTTACCAAAAAGAAATTCGGACAAGC
TTATTGCTCGTAAAAAAGACTGGGATCCAAAAAAATATGGTGGTTTTGATAGTCCAACGGTAGCTTATTC
AGTCCTAGTGGTTGCTAAGGTGGAAAAAGGGAAATCGAAGAAGTTAAAATCCGTTAAAGAGTTACTAGGG
ATCACAATTATGGAAAGAAGTTCCTTTGAAAAAAATCCGATTGACTTTTTAGAAGCTAAAGGATATAAGG
AAGTTAAAAAAGACTTAATCATTAAACTACCTAAATATAGTCTTTTTGAGTTAGAAAACGGTCGTAAACG
GATGCTGGCTAGTGCCGGAGAATTACAAAAAGGAAATGAGCTGGCTCTGCCAAGCAAATATGTGAATTTT
TTATATTTAGCTAGTCATTATGAAAAGTTGAAGGGTAGTCCAGAAGATAACGAACAAAAACAATTGTTTG
TGGAGCAGCATAAGCATTATTTAGATGAGATTATTGAGCAAATCAGTGAATTTTCTAAGCGTGTTATTTT
AGCAGATGCCAATTTAGATAAAGTTCTTAGTGCATATAACAAACATAGAGACAAACCAATACGTGAACAA
GCAGAAAATATTATTCATTTATTTACGTTGACGAATCTTGGAGCTCCCGCTGCTTTTAAATATTTTGATA
CAACAATTGATCGTAAACGATATACGTCTACAAAAGAAGTTTTAGATGCCACTCTTATCCATCAATCCAT
CACTGGTCTTTATGAAACACGCATTGATTTGAGTCAGCTAGGAGGTGACTAACTCGAGTTGACAGCTAGC
TCAGTCCTAGGTATAATACTAGTTGCTCGAGCCCTGGAAGTACGTTTTAGAGCTAGAAATAGCAAGTTAA
AATAAGGCTAGTCCGTTATCAACTTGAAAAAGTGGCACCGAGTCGGTGCTTTTTTTGTTAACTTCAGGAC
CTGCAGTCTAGTATAGTCTGGAACAGCGCACTTACGGGTTGCTGCGCAACCCAAGTGCTACCGGCGCGGC
AGCGTGACCCGTGTCGGCGGCTCCAACGGCTCGCCATCGTCCAGAAAACACGGCTCATCGGGCATCGGCA
GGCGCTGCTGCCCGCGCCGTTCCCATTCCTCCGTTTCGGTCAAGGCTGGCAGGTCTGGTTCCATGCCCGG
AATGCCGGGCTGGCTGGGCGGCTCCTCGCCGGGGCCGGTCGGTAGTTGCTACTCGCCCGGATACAGGGTC
GGGATGCGGCGCAGGTCGCCATGCCCCAACAGCGATTCGTCCTGGTCGTCGTGATCAACCACCACGGCGG
CACTGAACACCGACAGGCGCAACTGGTCGCGGGGCTGGCCCCACGCCACGCGGTCATTGACCACGTAGGC
CGACACGGTGCCGGGGCCGTTGAGCTTCACGACGGAGATCCAGCGCTCGGCCACCAAGTCCTTGACTGCG
TATTGGACCGTCCGCAAAGAACGTCCGATGAGCTTGGAAAGTGTCTTCTGGCTGACCACCACGGCGTTCT
GGTGGCCCATCTGCGCCACGAGGTGATGCAGCAGCATTGCCGCCGTGGGTTTCCTCGCAATAAGCCCGGC
CCACGCCTCATGCGCTTTGCGTTCCGTTTGCACCCAGTGACCGGGCTTGTTCTTGGCTTGAATGCCGATT
TCTCTGGACTGCGTGGCCATGCTTATCTCCATGCGGTAGGGGTGCCGCACGGTTGCGGCACCATGCACAA
TCAGCTGCAACTTTTTGGCAGCGCGACAACAATTATGCGTTGCGTAAAAGTGGCAGTCAATTACAGATTT
TCTTTAACCTACGCAATGAGCTATTGCGGGGGGTGCCGCAATGAGCTGTTGCGTACCCCCCTTTTTTAAG
TTGTTGATTTTTAAGTCTTTCGCATTTCGCCCTATATCTAGTTCTTTGGTGCCCAAAGAAGGGCACCCCT
GCGGGGTTCCCCCACGCCTTCGGCGCGGCTCCCCCTCCGGCAAAAAGTGGCCCCTCCGGGGCTTGTTGAT
CGACTGCGCGGCCTTCGGCCTTGCCCAAGGTGGCGCTGCCCCCTTGGAACCCCCGCACTCGCCGCCGTGA
GGCTCGGGGGGCAGGCGGGCGGGCTTCGCCCTTCGACTGCCCCCACTCGCATAGGCTTGGGTCGTTCCAG
GCGCGTCAAGGCCAAGCCGCTGCGCGGTCGCTGCGCGAGCCTTGACCCGCCTTCCACTTGGTGTCCAACC
GGCAAGCGAAGCGCGCAGGCCGCAGGCCGGAGGCTTTTCCCCAGAGAAAATTAAAAAAATTGATGGGGCA
AGGCCGCAGGCCGCGCAGTTGGAGCCGGTGGGTATGTGGTCGAAGGCTGGGTAGCCGGTGGGCAATCCCT
GTGGTCAAGCTCGTGGGCAGGCGCAGCCTGTCCATCAGCTTGTCCAGCAGGGTTGTCCACGGGCCGAGCG
AAGCGAGCCAGCCGGTGGCCGCTCGCGGCCATCGTCCACATATCCACGGGCTGGCAAGGGAGCGCAGCGA
CCGCGCAGGGCGAAGCCCGGAGAGCAAGCCCGTAGGGCGCCGCAGCCGCCGTAGGCGGTCACGACTTTGC
GAAGCAAAGTCTAGTGAGTATACTCAAGCATTGAGTGGCCCGCCGGAGGCACCGCCTTGCGCTGCCCCCG
TCGAGCCGGTTGGACACCAAAAGGGAGGGGCAGGCATGGCGGCATACGCGATCATGCGATGCAAGAAGCT
GGCGAAAATGGGCAACGTGGCGGCCAGTCTCAAGCACGCCTACCGCGAGCGCGAGACGCCCAACGCTGAC
GCCAGCAGGACGCCAGAGAACGAGCACTGGGCGGCCAGCAGCACCGATGAAGCGATGGGCCGACTGCGCG
AGTTGCTGCCAGAGAAGCGGCGCAAGGACGCTGTGTTGGCGGTCGAGTACGTCATGACGGCCAGCCCGGA
ATGGTGGAAGTCGGCCAGCCAAGAACAGCAGGCGGCGTTCTTCGAGAAGGCGCACAAGTGGCTGGCGGAC
AAGTACGGGGCGGATCGCATCGTGACGGCCAGCATCCACCGTGACGAAACCAGCCCGCACATGACCGCGT
TCGTGGTGCCGCTGACGCAGGACGGCAGGCTGTCGGCCAAGGAGTTCATCGGCAACAAAGCGCAGATGAC
CCGCGACCAGACCACGTTTGCGGCTGCTGTGGCCGATCTAGGGCTGCAACGGGGCATCGAGGGCAGCAAG
GCACGTCACACGCGCATTCAGGCGTTCTACGAGGCCCTGGAGCGGCCACCAGTGGGCCACGTCACCATCA
GCCCGCAAGCGGTCGAGCCACGCGCCTATGCACCGCAGGGATTGGCCGAAAAGCTGGGAATCTCAAAGCG
CGTTGAGACGCCGGAAGCCGTGGCCGACCGGCTGACAAAAGCGGTTCGGCAGGGGTATGAGCCTGCCCTA
CAGGCCGCCGCAGGAGCGCGTGAGATGCGCAAGAAGGCCGATCAAGCCCAAGAGACGGCCCGAGACCTTC
GGGAGCGCCTGAAGCCCGTTCTGGACGCCCTGGGGCCGTTGAATCGGGATATGCAGGCCAAGGCCGCCGC
GATCATCAAGGCCGTGGGCGAAAAGCTGCTGACGGAACAGCGGGAAGTCCAGCGCCAGAAACAGGCCCAG
CGCCAGTAGGAACGCGGGCGCGCACATTTCCCCGAAAAGTGCCACCTGGGATGAATGTCAGCTACTGGGC
TATCTGGACAAGGGAAAACGCAAGCGCAAAGAGAAAGCAGGTAGCTTGCAGTGGGCTTACATGGCGATAG
CTAGACTGGGCGGTTTTATGGACAGCAAGCGAACCGGAATTGCCAGCTGGGGCGCCCTCTGGTAAGGTTG
GGAAGCCCTGCAAAGTAAACTGGATGGCTTTCTTGCCGCCAAGGATCTGATGGCGCAGGGGATCAAGATT
TGATCAAGAGACAGGATGAGGATCGTTTCGCATGATTGAACAAGATGGATTGCACGCAGGTTCTCCGGCC
GCTTGGGTGGAGAGGCTATTCGGCTATGACTGGGCACAACAGACAATCGGCTGCTCTGATGCCGCCGTGT
TCCGGCTGTCAGCGCAGGGGCGCCCGGTTCTTTTTGTCAAGACCGACCTGTCCGGTGCCCTGAATGAACT
ACAGGACGAGGCAGCGCGGCTATCGTGGCTGGCCACGACGGGCGTTCCTTGCGCAGCTGTGCTCGACGTT
GTCACTGAAGCGGGAAGGGACTGGCTGCTATTGGGCGAAGTGCCGGGGCAGGATCTCCTGTCATCTCACC
TTGCTCCTGTCGAGAAAGTATCCATCATGGCTGATGCAATGCGGCGGCTGCATACGCTTGATCCGGCTAC
CTGCCCATTCGACCACCAAGCGAAACATCGCATCGAGCGAGCACGTACTCGGATGGAAGCCGGTCTTGTC
GATCAGGATGATCTGGACGAAGAGCATCAGGGGCTCGCGCCAGCCGAACTGTTCGCCAGGCTCAAGGCGC
GCATGCCCGACGGCGAGGATCTCGTCGTGACCCATGGCGATGCCTGCTTGCCGAATATCATGGTGGAAAA
TGGCCGCTTTTCTGGATTCATCGACTGTGGCCGGCTGGGTGTGGCGGACCGCTATCAGGACATAGCGTTG
GCTACCCGTGATATTGCTGAAGAGCTTGGCGGCGAATGGGCTGACCGCTTCCTCGTGCTTTACGGTATCG
CCGCTCCCGATTCGCAGCGCATCGCCTTCTATCGCCTTCTTGACGAGTTCTTCTGAGCGGGACTCTGGGG
TTCGAAATGACCGACCAAGCGACGCCCAACCTGCCATCACGAGATTTCGATTCCACCGCCGCCTTCTATG
AAAGGTTGGACTAGAGAATTCATCCTGAACTTATCTAGATTAATTTAAGACTGCTTTTTTAAACTGTTCA
TTAATAGGCATAGACAATACAACCGATTTAGTATCACCTAATACATGAATTTCTTTGTCTCCAATACGAT
GACAAGGAACTTTAATACGCTTTAAAAATCGCTCTATTGCTGTTGATGTTACTGTTACATATTCTGTAAT
ACCTTGACTAACAGCGTGTTTATATATAGCTTCAAATAGTTTCATTGTAATTTCACTAGCAGAGTTATTT
ATCTTTGAGCTATTTTTACCTACAGCAAAACGACTTAATTCGACTATATTAGGATCTTTGGGAGCACTCT
GTTGACCAAGCAATTCAGGAAAAACACTTTTCAGCATATAATCACCTGTTGTAGGTAATAAACGCCAGCA
TCCACTTACATTTTCAGTATCATCACAAGCATAAATATATTCTGCATTTGAGTTATCATACTCATCTGAT
TCAAGGTTATTTTCTACAACTAAGTCCCACTCAAGTCTTTGCTTAAACACTTGATAACGAAGACTTAGAA
TACCTTTATACTCCTCCGATGGAATTGCCAAAAAATCCGATTTTTTTATCATTATAGTCATACCAACCTC
CCTTGCGTTTATTCGACTATAACAAACCATTTTCTTGCGTAAACCTGTACGATCCTACAGGTGCTTATGT
TAAGTAATTGTATTCCCAGCGATACAATAGTGTGACAAAAATCCAATTTATTAGAATCAAATGTCAATCC
ATTACCGTTTTAATGATATATAACACGCAAAACTTGCGACAAACAATAGGTAAGGATAAAGAGATGGGTA
TGAAAAACATAAATGCCGACGACACATACAGAATAATTAATAAAATTAAAGCTTGTGGCAGCAATAATGA
TATTAATCAATGCTTATCTGATATGACTAAAATGGTACATTGTGAATATTATTTACTCGCGATCATTTAT
CCTCATTCTATGGTTAAATCTGATATTTCAATTCTAGATAATTACCCTAAAAAATGGAGGCAATATTATG
GCGCGCTAATTTAATAAAATATGATCCTATAGTAGATTATTCTAAATCCAATCATTCACCAATTAATTGG
AATATATTTGAAAACAATGCTGTAAATAAAAAATCTCCAAATGTAATTAAAGAAGCGAAAACATCAGGTC
TTATCACTGGGTTTAGTTTCCCTATTCATACGGCTAACAATGGCTTCGGAATGCTTAGTTTTGCACATTC
AGAAATTGACAACTATATAGATAGTTTATTTTTACATGCGTGTATGAACATACCATTAATTGTTCCTTCT
CTAGTTGATAATTATCGAAAAATAAATATAGCAAATAATAAATCAAACAACGATTTAACCAAAAGAGAAA
AAGAATGTTTAGCGTGGGCATGCGAAGGAAAAAGCTCTTGGGATATTTCAAAAATATTAGGCTGCAGTGA
GCGTACTGTCACTTTCCATTTAACCAATGCGCAAATGAAACTCGATACAACAAACCGCTGCCAAAGTATT
TCTAAAGCAATTTTAACAGGAGCAATTGATTGGCCATTTTTTAAAAATTAAAGATCTACCTGTAGGATCG
TACAGGTTTACGCAAGAAAATGGTTTGTTATAGTCGAATAAAAAAGAGGAGAAAGGATCTATGGATAAGA
AATACTCAATAGGCTTAGCTATCGGCACAAATAGCGTCGGATGGGCGGTGATCACTGATGAATATAAGGT
TCCGTCTAAAAAGTTCAAGGTTCTGGGAAATACAGACCGCCACAGTATCAAAAAAAATCTTATAGGGGCT
CTTTTATTTGACAGTGGAGAGACAGCGGAAGCGACTCGTCTCAAACGGACAGCTCGTAGAAGGTATACAC
GTCGGAAGAATCGTATTTGTTATCTACAGGAGATTTTTTCAAATGAGATGGCGAAAGTAGATGATAGTTT
CTTTCATCGACTTGAAGAGTCTTTTTTGGTGGAAGAAGACAAGAAGCATGAACGTCATCCTATTTTTGGA
AATATAGTAGATGAAGTTGCTTATCATGAGAAATATCCAACTATCTATCATCTGCGAAAAAAATTGGTAG
ATTCTACTGATAAAGCGGATTTGCGCTTAATCTATTTGGCCTTAGCGCATATGATTAAGTTTCGTGGTCA
TTTTTTGATTGAGGGAGATTTAAATCCTGATAATAGTGATGTGGACAAACTATTTATCCAGTTGGTACAA
ACCTACAATCAATTATTTGAAGAAAACCCTATTAACGCAAGTGGAGTAGATGCTAAAGCGATTCTTTCTG
CACGATTGAGTAAATCAAGACGATTAGAAAATCTCATTGCTCAGCTCCCCGGTGAGAAGAAAAATGGCTT
ATTTGGGAATCTCATTGCTTTGTCATTGGGTTTGACCCCTAATTTTAAATCAAATTTTGATTTGGCAGAA
GATGCTAAATTACAGCTTTCAAAAGATACTTACGATGATGATTTAGATAATTTATTGGCGCAAATTGGAG
ATCAATATGCTGATTTGTTTTTGGCAGCTAAGAATTTATCAGATGCTATTTTACTTTCAGATATCCTAAG
AGTAAATACTGAAATAACTAAGGCTCCCCTATCAGCTTCAATGATTAAACGCTAC
Features (pLannotate 1.2.2; 11 found; start..end, strand, type, name):
   3139..3173    +  promoter       J23119(SpeI) promoter: bacterial promoter (Registry of Standard Biological Parts BBa J23119) modified to end with an SpeI site
   3194..3269    +  misc_RNA       gRNA scaffold: guide RNA scaffold for the Streptococcus pyogenes CRISPR/Cas9 system
   3348..4010    -  CDS            pBBR1 Rep: replication protein for the broad-host-range plasmid pBBR1 from Bordetella bronchiseptica
   4011..4782    -  rep_origin     pBBR1 oriV: replication origin of the broad-host-range plasmid pBBR1 from Bordetella bronchiseptica; requires the pBBR1 Rep protein for replication
   5946..6230    +  CDS            tnpA (fragment): TN5P_ECOLX - Also known as tnp. Experimental evidence at protein level: Swiss-Prot protein existence level 1. Mediates transposition of transposon Tn5 by a 'cut and paste' mechanism. First, the monomeric transposase binds the 19 bp inverted DNA repeats flanking the transposon. Then, dimerization of the DNA- bound transposase creates a synaptic DNA complex. After nicking of the first DNA strand, excision of the transposon proceeds through a series of intermediates. The transposase then mediates the insertion of the transposon at a new site by strand transfer. The activity of the wild- type tran
   6262..7056    +  CDS            NeoR/KanR: aminoglycoside phosphotransferase from Tn5; aph(3')-II (or nptII); confers resistance to neomycin, kanamycin, and G418 (Geneticin®)
   7077..7148    +  CDS            ble (fragment): BLE_KLEPN - Experimental evidence at protein level: Swiss-Prot protein existence level 1. Binding protein with a strong affinity to the bleomycin family of antibiotics. Binds to CL990; an antimitotic-antibiotic compound. From Klebsiella pneumoniae.
   7183..7761    -  CDS            luxI: LUXI_ALIFS - Protein inferred from homology: Swiss-Prot protein existence level 3. Required for the synthesis of OHHL (N-(3-oxohexanoyl)-L- homoserine lactone) also known as VAI or N-(beta-ketocaproyl)homoserine lactone or 3-oxo-N-(tetrahydro-2-oxo-3-furanyl)-hexanamide, an autoinducer molecule which binds to LuxR and thus acts in bioluminescence regulation. From Aliivibrio fischeri (Vibrio fischeri).
   7980..8189    +  CDS            luxR (fragment): LUXR_ALIFS - Experimental evidence at protein level: Swiss-Prot protein existence level 1. Transcriptional activator of the bioluminescence operon. Binds to the OHHL autoinducer. From Aliivibrio fischeri (Vibrio fischeri).
   8189..8728    +  CDS            luxR (fragment): LUXR_ALIFS - Experimental evidence at protein level: Swiss-Prot protein existence level 1. Transcriptional activator of the bioluminescence operon. Binds to the OHHL autoinducer. From Aliivibrio fischeri (Vibrio fischeri).
   8811..3130    +  CDS            dCas9 (fragment) (across the origin): catalytically dead mutant of the Cas9 endonuclease from the Streptococcus pyogenes Type II CRISPR/Cas system RNA-guided DNA-binding protein that lacks endonuclease activity due to the D10A mutation in the RuvC catalytic domain and the H840A mutation in the HNH catalytic domain
