[The description below was written by a language model from this plasmid's Addgene catalogue record and pLannotate feature annotations shown in this document.]
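Description:
pQdCas9.luxR(mut)-sggfp is a 9,785 nt bacterial CRISPR interference plasmid built on the broad-host-range backbone pBBRMCS2. It replicates through the pBBR1 oriV together with the pBBR1 Rep protein, a system from Bordetella bronchiseptica that functions in many Gram-negative species. The record lists it as low copy and notes that it is maintained in both E. coli and Pseudomonas putida. Selection is by kanamycin, conferred by the Tn5-derived aminoglycoside phosphotransferase (NeoR/KanR). The short tnpA and ble fragments flanking this marker are remnants of the Tn5 region rather than functional genes.

The payload couples a Vibrio fischeri quorum-sensing module to gene repression. LuxI synthesises the acyl-homoserine lactone autoinducer, which accumulates as the culture grows denser and binds the transcriptional activator LuxR. LuxR then activates the LuxR-dependent pLuxI promoter, which the record gives as the promoter for the insert, so it presumably drives the downstream dCas9 coding sequence. dCas9 is the D10A/H840A form of Streptococcus pyogenes Cas9, which binds DNA without cutting it, despite the catalogue calling it an endonuclease. The luxR gene carries a mutation whose nature is not stated. The annotation splits luxR into two adjoining fragments, which may reflect that change. A separate constitutive J23119 promoter expresses an sgRNA, consisting of a GFP-targeting spacer fused to the S. pyogenes guide scaffold.

Together these parts form an autonomous, cell-density-dependent CRISPRi circuit that silences GFP as the population grows. According to the associated publication, the circuit was used for model-based tuning of dynamic control over metabolic pathways, with the luxR mutant presumably serving as a variant with altered switching behaviour.
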