Addgene plasmid #236185: pQdCas9.luxR(mut)-sggfp
Purpose: The plasmid pQdCas9.luxR(mut)-sggfp expresses the dCas9 endonuclease and the sgRNA targeting the GFP gene. Additionally, this plasmid contains a mutation in the luxR gene.
Depositing lab: Radhakrishnan Mahadevan. Depositing organization: University of Toronto. Publication: Model-Based Optimization of a qCRISPRi Circuit for Dynamic Control of Metabolic Pathways. Golla SA, Abo-Hashesh M, Gupta D, Liu Y, Mahadevan R. ACS Synth Biol. 2025 Oct 17;14(10):3890-3898. doi: 10.1021/acssynbio.5c00095. Epub 2025 Sep 29. PubMed 41021780.
Backbone
  Vector backbone: pBBRMCS2
Growth in bacteria
  Bacterial resistance: Kanamycin, 50 μg/mL
  Growth temperature: 37°C
  Growth strain: DH5alpha
  Growth instructions: The plasmid is stable in both 30°C and 37°C in E. coli. The plasmid is stable in 30°C in P. putida.
  Copy number: Low Copy
Gene/Insert
  Gene/Insert name: Quorum sensing cassette luxI, mutated luxR, and the LuxR-dependent promoter pLuxI , dCas9, and sgRNA for GFP gene
  gRNA/shRNA sequence: tgctcgagccctggaagtac
  Promoter: Quorum sensing promoter
  Cloning method: Ligation Independent Cloning
  Sequencing primers: 5′ AGGATCTCGTCGTGACCCATG; 3′ AAACGGAGGAATGGGAACG
Terms and licenses: Academic/Nonprofit Terms; Industry Terms: Not Available to Industry
How to cite: pQdCas9.luxR(mut)-sggfp was a gift from Radhakrishnan Mahadevan (Addgene plasmid # 236185 ; http://n2t.net/addgene:236185 ; RRID:Addgene_236185)
